>Addgene plasmid #147957 | pT7-V5-SBP-C1-HsNanos1-F40A_X | depositor full sequence | sequence record 290404 | Full Sequence
TAGTTATTAATAGTAATCAATTACGGGGTCATTAGTTCATAGCCCATATATGGAGTTCCGCGTTACATAA
CTTACGGTAAATGGCCCGCCTGGCTGACCGCCCAACGACCCCCGCCCATTGACGTCAATAATGACGTATG
TTCCCATAGTAACGCCAATAGGGACTTTCCATTGACGTCAATGGGTGGAGTATTTACGGTAAACTGCCCA
CTTGGCAGTACATCAAGTGTATCATATGCCAAGTACGCCCCCTATTGACGTCAATGACGGTAAATGGCCC
GCCTGGCATTATGCCCAGTACATGACCTTATGGGACTTTCCTACTTGGCAGTACATCTACGTATTAGTCA
TCGCTATTACCATGGTGATGCGGTTTTGGCAGTACATCAATGGGCGTGGATAGCGGTTTGACTCACGGGG
ATTTCCAAGTCTCCACCCCATTGACGTCAATGGGAGTTTGTTTTGGCACCAAAATCAACGGGACTTTCCA
AAATGTCGTAACAACTCCGCCCCATTGACGCAAATGGGCGGTAGGCGTGTACGGTGGGAGGTCTATATAA
GCAGAGCTCTCTGGCTAACTAGAGAACCCACTGCTTACTGGCTTATCGAAATTAATACGACTCACTATAG
GGAGACCCAAGCTCTAGCGCTACCGGTCGCCACCATGGGTAAGCCTATCCCTAACCCTCTCCTCGGTCTC
GATTCTACGCCCGGAAGCGGTAGCGGTACGATGGACGAGAAGACCACCGGCTGGGGGGGCGGCCACGTGG
TGGAGGGCCTGGCCGGCGAGCTGGAGCAGCTGCGGGCCAGGCTGGAGCACCACCCTCAGGGCCAGCGGGA
GCCCAGATCTCGAGCTATGGAAGCCTTCCCATGGGCCCCCAGATCCCCCAGAAGAGGCAGAGCACCTCCT
CCCATGGCCCTGGTGCCAAGCGCCAGATATGTGTCTGCCCCTGGACCTGCCCACCCCCAGCCTGCCAGCA
GCTGGAACGATTACCTGGGCCTGGCCACCCTGATCACCAAGGCCGTGGATGGCGAGCCCAGATTCGGATG
TGCCAGAGGCGGAAATGGCGGCGGAGGCAGCCCTCCTAGTAGCAGCAGCAGCTCCTGTTGCAGCCCTCAC
ACAGGCGCTGGACCTGGCGCTCTGGGACCTGCACTGGGCCCACCTGACTACGACGAGGACGACGACGATG
ACAGCGACGAGCCTGGCAGCAGAGGCAGATACCTGGGCTCTGCCCTGGAACTGCGGGCTCTGGAACTGTG
TGCCGGACCTGCTGAAGCCGGCCTGCTGGAAGAGAGATTCGCCGAGCTGAGCCCCTTCGCCGGCAGAGCT
GCAGCAGTGCTGCTGGGATGTGCTCCTGCTGCCGCAGCCGCCGCTACAACAACATCTGAGGCCACCCCTC
GGGAAGAGAGGGCTCCTGCTTGGGCCGCTGAACCTAGACTGCATGCTGCCTCTGGCGCCGCTGCTGCAAG
ACTGCTGAAACCCGAACTGCAAGTGTGCGTGTTCTGCCGGAACAACAAAGAAGCTATGGCCCTGTACACC
ACCCACATCCTGAAGGGCCCCGACGGCAGAGTGCTGTGTCCCGTGCTGCGGAGATACACATGCCCTCTGT
GTGGCGCCAGCGGCGACAATGCCCACACCATCAAGTACTGCCCCCTGAGCAAGGTGCCCCCTCCACCAGC
TAGACCCCCTCCAAGATCTGCCAGAGATGGCCCCCCTGGCAAGAAGCTGAGATAAGAATTCTGCAGTCGA
CGGTACCGCGGGCCCGGGATCCACCGGATCTAGATAACTGATCATAATCAGCCATACCACATTTGTAGAG
GTTTTACTTGCTTTAAAAAACCTCCCACACCTCCCCCTGAACCTGAAACATAAAATGAATGCAATTGTTG
TTGTTAACTTGTTTATTGCAGCTTATAATGGTTACAAATAAAGCAATAGCATCACAAATTTCACAAATAA
AGCATTTTTTTCACTGCATTCTAGTTGTGGTTTGTCCAAACTCATCAATGTATCTTAACGCGTAAATTGT
AAGCGTTAATATTTTGTTAAAATTCGCGTTAAATTTTTGTTAAATCAGCTCATTTTTTAACCAATAGGCC
GAAATCGGCAAAATCCCTTATAAATCAAAAGAATAGACCGAGATAGGGT
[37 nt withheld, positions 2150-2186]
AAAGAACGTGGACTCCAACGTCAAAGG
[49 nt withheld, positions 2214-2262]
T
[91 nt withheld, positions 2264-2354]
G
[124 nt withheld, positions 2356-2479]
CAGGTGGCACTTTTCGGGGAAATGTGCGCGGAACCCCTATTTGTTTATTTTTCTAAATACATTCAAATAT
GTATCCGCTCATGAGACAATAACCCTGATAAATGCTTCAATAATATTGAAAAAGGAAGAGTCCTGAGGCG
GAAAGAACCAGCTGTGGAATGTGTGTCAGTTAGGGTGTGGAAAGTCCCCAGGCTCCCCAGCAGGCAGAAG
TATGCAAAGCATGCATCTCAATTAGTCAGCAACCAGGTGTGGAAAGTCCCCAGGCTCCCCAGCAGGCAGA
AGTATGCAAAGCATGCATCTCAATTAGTCAGCAACCATAGTCCCGCCCCTAACTCCGCCCATCCCGCCCC
TAACTCCGCCCAGTTCCGCCCATTCTCCGCCCCATGGCTGACTAATTTTTTTTATTTATGCAGAGGCCGA
GGCCGCCTCGGCCTCTGAGCTATTCCAGAAGTAGTGAGGAGGCTTTTTTGGAGGCCTAGGCTTTTGCAAA
GATCGATCAAGAGACAGGATGAGGATCGTTTCGCATGATTGAACAAGATGGATTGCACGCAGGTTCTCCG
GCCGCTTGGGTGGAGAGGCTATTCGGCTATGACTGGGCACAACAGACAATCGGCTGCTCTGATGCCGCCG
TGTTCCGGCTGTCAGCGCAGGGGCGCCCGGTTCTTTTTGTCAAGACCGACCTGTCCGGTGCCCTGAATGA
ACTGCAAGACGAGGCAGCGCGGCTATCGTGGCTGGCCACGACGGGCGTTCCTTGCGCAGCTGTGCTCGAC
GTTGTCACTGAAGCGGGAAGGGACTGGCTGCTATTGGGCGAAGTGCCGGGGCAGGATCTCCTGTCATCTC
ACCTTGCTCCTGCCGAGAAAGTATCCATCATGGCTGATGCAATGCGGCGGCTGCATACGCTTGATCCGGC
TACCTGCCCATTCGACCACCAAGCGAAACATCGCATCGAGCGAGCACGTACTCGGATGGAAGCCGGTCTT
GTCGATCAGGATGATCTGGACGAAGAGCATCAGGGGCTCGCGCCAGCCGAACTGTTCGCCAGGCTCAAGG
CGAGCATGCCCGACGGCGAGGATCTCGTCGTGACCCATGGCGATGCCTGCTTGCCGAATATCATGGTGGA
AAATGGCCGCTTTTCTGGATTCATCGACTGTGGCCGGCTGGGTGTGGCGGACCGCTATCAGGACATAGCG
TTGGCTACCCGTGATATTGCTGAAGAGCTTGGCGGCGAATGGGCTGACCGCTTCCTCGTGCTTTACGGTA
TCGCCGCTCCCGATTCGCAGCGCATCGCCTTCTATCGCCTTCTTGACGAGTTCTTCTGAGCGGGACTCTG
GGGTTCGAAATGACCGACCAAGCGACGCCCAACCTGCCATCACGAGATTTCGATTCCACCGCCGCCTTCT
ATGAAAGGTTGGGCTTCGGAATCGTTTTCCGGGACGCCGGCTGGATGATCCTCCAGCGCGGGGATCTCAT
GCTGGAGTTCTTCGCCCACCCTAGGGGGAGGCTAACTGAAACACGGAAGGAGACAATACCGGAAGGAACC
CGCGCTATGACGGCAATAAAAAGACAGAATAAAACGCACGGTGTTGGGTCGTTTGTTCATAAACGCGGGG
TTCGGTCCCAGGGCTGGCACTCTGTCGATACCCCACCGAGACCCCATTGGGGCCAATACGCCCGCGTTTC
TTCCTTTTCCCCACCCCACCCCCCAAGTTCGGGTGAAGGCCCAGGGCTCGCAGCCAACGTCGGGGCGGCA
GGCCCTGCCATAGCCTCAGGTTACTCATATATACTTTAGATTGATTTAAAACTTCATTTTTAATTTAAAA
GGATCTAGGTGAAGATCCTTTTTGATAATCTCATGACCAAAATCCCTTAACGTGAGTTTTCGTTCCACTG
AGCGTCAGACCCCGTAGAAAAGATCAAAGGATCTTCTTGAGATCCTTTTTTTCTGCGCGTAATCTGCTGC
TTGCAAACAAAAAAACCACCGCTACCAGCGGTGGTTTGTTTGCCGGATCAAGAGCTACCAACTCTTTTTC
CGAAGGTAACTGGCTTCAGCAGAGCGCAGATACCAAATACTGTCCTTCTAGTGTAGCCGTAGTTAGGCCA
CCACTTCAAGAACTCTGTAGCACCGCCTACATACCTCGCTCTGCTAATCCTGTTACCAGTGGCTGCTGCC
AGTGGCGATAAGTCGTGTCTTACCGGGTTGGACTCAAGACGATAGTTACCGGATAAGGCGCAGCGGTCGG
GCTGAACGGGGGGTTCGTGCACACAGCCCAGCTTGGAGCGAACGACCTACACCGAACTGAGATACCTACA
GCGTGAGCTATGAGAAAGCGCCACGCTTCCCGAAGGGAGAAAGGCGGACAGGTATCCGGTAAGCGGCAGG
GTCGGAACAGGAGAGCGCACGAGGGAGCTTCCAGGGGGAAACGCCTGGTATCTTTATAGTCCTGTCGGGT
TTCGCCACCTCTGACTTGAGCGTCGATTTTTGTGATGCTCGTCAGGGGGGCGGAGCCTATGGAAAAACGC
CAGCAACGCGGCCTTTTTACGGTTCCTGGCCTTTTGCTGGCCTTTTGCTCACATGTTCTTTCCTGCGTTA
TCCCCTGATTCTGTGGATAACCGTATTACCGCCATGCAT
Features (pLannotate 1.2.2; 18 found; start..end, strand, type, name):
     61..364     +  enhancer       CMV enhancer: human cytomegalovirus immediate early enhancer
    365..568     +  promoter       CMV promoter: human cytomegalovirus (CMV) immediate early promoter
    564..597     +  LTR            5' LTR (truncated) (fragment): truncated 5' long terminal repeat (LTR) from HIV-1
    613..631     +  promoter       T7 promoter: promoter for bacteriophage T7 RNA polymerase
    668..709     +  CDS            V5 tag: epitope tag from simian virus 5
    731..844     +  CDS            SBP: streptavidin-binding peptide selected from a peptide library; binds streptavidin with nanomolar affinity (Keefe et al., 2001)
    857..1732    +  CDS            NANOS1: NANO1_HUMAN - Also known as NOS1. Experimental evidence at protein level: Swiss-Prot protein existence level 1. May act as a translational repressor which regulates translation of specific mRNAs by forming a complex with PUM2 that associates with the 3'-UTR of mRNA targets. Capable of interfering with the proadhesive and anti-invasive functions of E-cadherin. Up-regulates the production of MMP14 to promote tumor cell invasion. From Homo sapiens (Human).
   1736..1772    +  misc_feature   MCS (fragment): multiple cloning site
   1789..1873    +  CDS            large T antigen (fragment): large T antigen from SV40 (simian virus 40)
   1896..2017    +  polyA_signal   SV40 poly(A) signal: SV40 polyadenylation signal
   2051..2479    -  rep_origin     f1 ori (sequence partly withheld): f1 bacteriophage origin of replication; arrow indicates direction of (+) strand synthesis
   2506..2610    +  promoter       AmpR promoter: bla
   2612..2969    +  promoter       SV40 promoter: SV40 enhancer and early promoter
   3004..3798    +  CDS            NeoR/KanR: aminoglycoside phosphotransferase from Tn5; aph(3')-II (or nptII); confers resistance to neomycin, kanamycin, and G418 (Geneticin®)
   3819..3971    +  CDS            ble (fragment): BLE_KLEPN - Experimental evidence at protein level: Swiss-Prot protein existence level 1. Binding protein with a strong affinity to the bleomycin family of antibiotics. Binds to CL990; an antimitotic-antibiotic compound. From Klebsiella pneumoniae.
   4030..4077    +  polyA_signal   HSV TK poly(A) signal: herpes simplex virus thymidine kinase polyadenylation signal (Cole and Stacy, 1985)
   4168..4184    -  polyA_signal   bGH poly(A) signal (fragment): bovine growth hormone polyadenylation signal
   4406..4994    +  rep_origin     ori: high-copy-number ColE1/pMB1/pBR322/pUC origin of replication
