[The description below was written by a language model from this plasmid's Addgene catalogue record and pLannotate feature annotations shown in this document.]
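Description:
pT7-V5-SBP-C1-HsNanos1-F40A_X is a 5.1 kb mammalian expression plasmid encoding human NANOS1 carrying an F40A substitution, fused at its N-terminus to a tandem V5 epitope and streptavidin-binding peptide (SBP) tag. The catalogue lists the backbone as unknown. It is maintained in E. coli at high copy through a ColE1/pUC-type origin and selected with kanamycin. The resistance cassette is a dual-purpose NeoR/KanR gene (Tn5 aminoglycoside phosphotransferase) placed behind both a bacterial bla-type promoter and the SV40 enhancer/early promoter and terminated by the HSV TK polyadenylation signal, so it can also confer G418 resistance in mammalian cells. An f1 origin is also present. Several short annotated fragments (HIV-1 LTR, SV40 large T antigen, ble, bGH poly(A)) look like partial sequence matches within the backbone rather than functional elements.

Expression of the fusion is driven by the human CMV immediate-early enhancer and promoter. A T7 promoter lies between the CMV promoter and the coding region, which would also permit transcription by T7 RNA polymerase. The V5 tag, SBP and NANOS1 coding sequences follow in that order, with a remnant multiple cloning site and the SV40 polyadenylation signal downstream. V5 allows immunodetection, while SBP enables pulldown on streptavidin resin. The record does not state what the F40A mutation does, but the associated publication concerns Nanos-mediated recruitment of the CCR4-NOT complex and translational repression. This suggests use as a point-mutant comparator to wild-type NANOS1 in interaction or repression assays in cultured human cells. The depositor notes that the supplied sequence may be theoretical or only partly verified.
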