Addgene plasmid #147957: pT7-V5-SBP-C1-HsNanos1-F40A_X
Purpose: Mammalian Expression of HsNanos1-F40A
Depositing lab: Elisa Izaurralde. Depositing organization: Max Planck Institute for Developmental Biology. Publication: Structural basis for the Nanos-mediated recruitment of the CCR4-NOT complex and translational repression. Bhandari D, Raisch T, Weichenrieder O, Jonas S, Izaurralde E. Genes Dev. 2014 Apr 15;28(8):888-901. doi: 10.1101/gad.237289.113. PubMed 24736845.
Backbone
  Vector backbone: Unknown
  Vector type: Mammalian Expression
Growth in bacteria
  Bacterial resistance: Kanamycin, 50 μg/mL
  Growth temperature: 37°C
  Growth strain: DH5alpha
  Copy number: High Copy
Gene/Insert
  Gene/Insert name: HsNanos1-F40A
  Species: H. sapiens (human)
  Entrez Gene: NANOS1 (a.k.a. RP11-498J9.3, NOS1)
  Cloning method: Unknown
Terms and licenses: Academic/Nonprofit Terms; Industry Terms: Not Available to Industry
Depositor comments: Plasmids from this collection were made available to the research community and donated after the lab closed. Please note that the sequence provided by the depositing laboratory may be theoretical/predicted or based on Sanger sequencing results. There may be discrepancies between sequencing results obtained by Addgene and the depositor sequence. If an Addgene verified sequence is not available, please contact before placing your order to request that our lab fully sequence the plasmid.
How to cite: pT7-V5-SBP-C1-HsNanos1-F40A_X was a gift from Elisa Izaurralde (Addgene plasmid # 147957 ; http://n2t.net/addgene:147957 ; RRID:Addgene_147957)
